Addgene plasmid #79441: pDGE2
Purpose: recipient plasmid [multiplexing]; p35S:Cas9, BASTA
Depositing lab: Johannes Stuttmann. Depositing organization: Martin-Luther-Universitaet Halle-Wittenberg, Faculty of Medicine. Publication: Generation of chromosomal deletions in dicotyledonous plants employing a user-friendly genome editing toolkit. Ordon J, Gantner J, Kemna J, Schwalgun L, Reschke M, Streubel J, Boch J, Stuttmann J. Plant J. 2016 Aug 31. doi: 10.1111/tpj.13319. PubMed 27579989.
Backbone
  Vector backbone: pVM_BGW
  Vector type: Plant Expression, CRISPR
Growth in bacteria
  Bacterial resistance: Chloramphenicol and Spectinomycin, 25 & 50 μg/mL
  Growth temperature: 37°C
  Growth strain: ccdB Survival
  Copy number: High Copy
Gene/Insert
  Gene/Insert name: ccdB
  Insert size (bp): 1498
  Mutation: BsaI site eliminated
  Entrez Gene: ccdB(letD) (a.k.a. D616_p97105, Fpla045)
Terms and licenses: Academic/Nonprofit Terms; Industry Terms: Not Available to Industry
How to cite: pDGE2 was a gift from Johannes Stuttmann (Addgene plasmid # 79441 ; http://n2t.net/addgene:79441 ; RRID:Addgene_79441)
