[The description below was written by a language model from this plasmid's Addgene catalogue record and pLannotate feature annotations shown in this document.]
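Description:
pDGE2 is a 14.8 kb binary T-DNA vector for plant genome editing, built on the pVM_BGW backbone and designed as a recipient plasmid for multiplexed guide RNA assembly. The backbone carries a ColE1/pMB1-type origin with a bom site for high-copy propagation in E. coli. It also carries the pVS1 replicon (oriV, RepA and the StaA stability protein), which supports maintenance in Agrobacterium. Bacterial selection relies on an aadA spectinomycin/streptomycin resistance gene outside the T-DNA. Short gentamicin-resistance and integrase fragments next to it appear to be non-functional remnants.

Between the nopaline-type left and right borders lie three modules. Nearest the left border is a bar (phosphinothricin acetyltransferase) cassette under the NOS promoter and terminator, which provides BASTA/glufosinate selection of transformed plants. Next is Streptococcus pyogenes Cas9, driven by an enhanced CaMV 35S promoter with the TMV Ω translational enhancer and ended by a NOS terminator. Any localisation signals or tags on Cas9 are not annotated.

Towards the right border is a chloramphenicol resistance–ccdB counter-selection cassette, with a ccdA fragment and a partial CaMV poly(A) signal flanking it. This roughly 1.5 kb cassette is the recorded insert, and an internal BsaI site has been removed from it. That change suggests the cassette is replaced by guide RNA expression units through BsaI-based Golden Gate cloning, although the cloning sites are not annotated in the feature table. Because ccdB is toxic to ordinary E. coli, the empty vector must be kept in a ccdB-tolerant strain, whereas successful replacement of the cassette permits growth in standard strains. The associated work used this toolkit to generate chromosomal deletions in dicotyledonous plants.
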