Features (pLannotate 1.2.2; 24 found; start..end, strand, type, name):
    266..290     +  misc_feature   LB T-DNA repeat: left border repeat from nopaline C58 T-DNA
    333..585     -  terminator     NOS terminator: nopaline synthase terminator and poly(A) signal
    608..1156    -  CDS            bar: PAT_STRHY - Experimental evidence at protein level: Swiss-Prot protein existence level 1. Inactivates phosphinothricin (PPT) by transfer of an acetyl group from acetyl CoA. Can also acetylate demethylphosphinothricin but not PTT or glutamate. This enzyme is an effector of phosphinothricin tripeptide (PTT or bialaphos) resistance. From Streptomyces hygroscopicus. Introduced by genetic manipulation and expressed in glufosinate-tolerant maize by Dekalb Genetics.
   1199..1378    -  promoter       NOS promoter: nopaline synthase promoter
   1471..1723    -  terminator     NOS terminator: nopaline synthase terminator and poly(A) signal
   1772..5875    -  CDS            cas9: CAS9_STRP1 - Also known as csn1 From Streptococcus pyogenes serotype M1.
   5884..5937    -  misc_feature   TMV Ω: translational enhancer from the tobacco mosaic virus 5'-leader sequence (Gallie et al., 1988)
   5962..6638    -  promoter       CaMV 35S promoter (enhanced): cauliflower mosaic virus 35S promoter with a duplicated enhancer region
   6751..6853    +  promoter       cat promoter: promoter of the E. coli cat gene encoding chloramphenicol acetyltransferase
   6854..7513    +  CDS            CmR: chloramphenicol acetyltransferase; cat; confers resistance to chloramphenicol
   7692..7850    +  CDS            ccdA (fragment): CCDA_ECO57 - Also known as H, letA. Experimental evidence at protein level: Swiss-Prot protein existence level 1. Antitoxin component of a type II toxin-antitoxin (TA) system which inhibits the post-segregational killing (PSK) of plasmid-free cells, also referred to as a plasmid addiction system. Binds to and blocks the activity of CcdB; will also remove bound CcdB protein from the CcdB-GyrA complex by forming a CcdA-CcdB complex, a process termed rejuvenation. Functions as a transcriptional corepressor for the ccdAB operon, repression also requires CcdB (By similarity). From Escherichia coli
   7855..8157    +  CDS            ccdB: CCDB_ECOLI - Also known as G, letB, letD. Experimental evidence at protein level: Swiss-Prot protein existence level 1. Toxic component of a type II toxin-antitoxin (TA) system, functioning in plasmid maintainence. Responsible for the post- segregational killing (PSK) of plasmid-free cells, also referred to as a plasmid addiction system. Half-life of over 2 hours. Cell killing by CcdB is accompanied by filamentation, defects in chromosome and plasmid segregation, defects in cell division, formation of anucleate cells, decreased DNA synthesis and plasmid loss. Interferes with the activity of DN
   8259..8418    +  polyA_signal   CaMV poly(A) signal (fragment): cauliflower mosaic virus polyadenylation signal
   8502..8526    +  misc_feature   RB T-DNA repeat: right border repeat from nopaline C58 T-DNA
   8866..9267    +  CDS            Y4CG_SINFN (fragment): Protein inferred from homology: Swiss-Prot protein existence level 3. From Sinorhizobium fredii (strain NBRC 101917 / NGR234).
   9827..10456   +  CDS            pVS1 StaA: stability protein from the Pseudomonas plasmid pVS1 (Heeb et al., 2000)
  10889..11957   +  CDS            pVS1 RepA (fragment): replication protein from the Pseudomonas plasmid pVS1 (Heeb et al., 2000)
  12023..12217   +  rep_origin     pVS1 oriV: origin of replication for the Pseudomonas plasmid pVS1 (Heeb et al., 2000)
  12420..12459   +  CDS            rop (fragment): Rop protein, which maintains plasmids at low copy number; rop
  12561..12701   +  misc_feature   bom: basis of mobility region from pBR322
  12887..13475   -  rep_origin     ori: high-copy-number ColE1/pMB1/pBR322/pUC origin of replication
  13719..14506   -  CDS            SmR (fragment): aminoglycoside adenylyltransferase (Murphy, 1985); aadA; confers resistance to spectinomycin and streptomycin
  14517..14573   -  CDS            GmR (fragment): gentamycin acetyltransferase; aacC1; confers resistance to gentamycin
  14663..28      +  CDS            int (fragment) (across the origin): INT2_ECOLX - Protein inferred from homology: Swiss-Prot protein existence level 3. Putative integrase believed to be involved in the insertion of antibiotic resistance genes into plasmids and transposons. From Escherichia coli.
>Addgene plasmid #79441 | pDGE2 | depositor full sequence | sequence record 148606 | pDGE2 sequence 14772 bps
TTATGTCCACTGGGTTCGTGCCCGAATTGATCACAGGCAGCAACGCTCTGTCATCGTTACAATCAACATG
CTACCCTCCGCGAGATCATCCGTGTTTCAAACCCGGCAGCTTAGTTGCCGTTCTTCCGAATAGCATCGGT
AACATGAGCAAAGTCTGCCGCCTTACAACGGCTCTCCCGCTGACGCCGTCCCGGACTGATGGGCTGCCTG
TATCGAGTGGTGATTTTGTGCCGAGCTGCCGGTCGGGGAGCTGTTGGCTGGCTGGTGGCAGGATATATTG
TGGTGTAAACAAATTGACGCTTAGACAACTTAATAACACATTGCGGAATTCCGATCTAGTAACATAGATG
ACACCGCGCGCGATAATTTATCCTAGTTTGCGCGCTATATTTTGTTTTCTATCGCGTATTAAATGTATAA
TTGCGGGACTCTAATCATAAAAACCCATCTCATAAATAACGTCATGCATTACATGTTAATTATTACATGC
TTAACGTAATTCAACAGAAATTATATGATAATCATCGCAAGACCGGCAACAGGATTCAATCTTAAGAAAC
TTTATTGCCAAATGTTTGAACGATCTGCTTGACTCTAGGGGTCATCAGATTTCGGTGACGGGCAGGACCG
GACGGGGCGGCACCGGCAGGCTGAAGTCCAGCTGCCAGAAACCCACGTCATGCCAGTTCCCGTGCTTGAA
GCCGGCCGCCCGCAGCATGCCGCGGGGGGCATATCCGAGCGCCTCGTGCATGCGCACGCTCGGGTCGTTG
GGCAGCCCGATGACAGCGACCACGCTCTTGAAGCCCTGTGCCTCCAGGGACTTCAGCAGGTGGGTGTAGA
GCGTGGAGCCCAGTCCCGTCCGCTGGTGGCGGGGGGAGACGTACACGGTCGACTCGGCCGTCCAGTCGTA
GGCGTTGCGTGCCTTCCAGGGGCCCGCGTAGGCGATGCCGGCGACCTCGCCGTCCACCTCGGCGACGAGC
CAGGGATAGCGCTCCCGCAGACGGACGAGGTCGTCCGTCCACTCCTGCGGTTCCTGCGGCTCGGTACGGA
AGTTGACCGTGCTTGTCTCGATGTAGTGGTTGACGATGGTGCAGACCGCCGGCATGTCCGCCTCGGTGGC
ACGGCGGATGTCGGCCGGGCGTCGTTCTGGGCTCATGGTAGATCCCCCTCGATCGAGTTGAGAGTGAATA
TGAGACTCTAATTGGATACCGAGGGGAATTTATGGAACGTCAGTGGAGCATTTTTGACAAGAAATATTTG
CTAGCTGATAGTGACCTTAGGCGACTTTTGAACGCGCAATAATGGTTTCTGACGTATGTGCTTAGCTCAT
TAAACTCCAGAAACCCGCGGCTGAGTGGCTCCTTCAACGTTGCGGTTCTGTCAGTTCCAAACGTAAAACG
GCTTGTCCCGCGTCATCGGCGGGGGTCATAACGTGACTCCCTTAATTCTCCGCTCATGATTAGTAGCGTC
GATCTAGTAACATAGATGACACCGCGCGCGATAATTTATCCTAGTTTGCGCGCTATATTTTGTTTTCTAT
CGCGTATTAAATGTATAATTGCGGGACTCTAATCATAAAAACCCATCTCATAAATAACGTCATGCATTAC
ATGTTAATTATTACATGCTTAACGTAATTCAACAGAAATTATATGATAATCATCGCAAGACCGGCAACAG
GATTCAATCTTAAGAAACTTTATTGCCAAATGTTTGAACGATCTGCTTGACAAGCTCACACCTTCCTCTT
CTTCTTGGGGTCAGCCCTGCTGTCTCCACCGAGCTGAGAGAGGTCGATTCTTGTTTCATAGAGCCCCGTA
ATTGACTGATGAATCAGTGTGGCGTCCAGGACCTCCTTTGTAGAGGTGTACCGCTTTCTGTCTATGGTGG
TGTCGAAGTACTTGAAGGCTGCAGGCGCGCCCAAGTTGGTCAGAGTAAACAAGTGGATAATGTTTTCTGC
CTGCTCCCTGATGGGCTTATCCCTGTGCTTATTGTAAGCAGAAAGCACCTTATCGAGGTTAGCGTCGGCG
AGGATCACTCTTTTGGAGAATTCGCTTATTTGCTCGATGATCTCATCAAGGTAGTGTTTGTGTTGTTCCA
CGAACAGCTGCTTCTGCTCATTATCTTCGGGAGATCCTTTGAGCTTTTCATAGTGGCTGGCCAGATACAA
GAAATTAACGTATTTAGAGGGCAGTGCCAGCTCGTTACCTTTCTGCAGCTCGCCCGCACTAGCGAGCATT
CGTTTCCGGCCGTTTTCAAGCTCAAAGAGAGAGTACTTGGGAAGCTTAATGATGAGGTCTTTTTTGACCT
CTTTATATCCTTTCGCCTCGAGAAAGTCGATGGGGTTTTTTTCGAAGCTTGATCGCTCCATGATTGTGAT
GCCCAGCAGTTCCTTGACGCTTTTGAGTTTTTTAGACTTCCCTTTCTCCACTTTGGCCACAACCAGTACA
CTGTAAGCGACTGTAGGAGAATCGAATCCGCCGTATTTCTTGGGGTCCCAATCTTTTTTGCGTGCGATCA
GCTTGTCGCTGTTCCTTTTCGGGAGGATACTTTCCTTGGAGAAGCCTCCGGTCTGTACTTCGGTCTTTTT
AACGATGTTCACCTGCGGCATGGACAGGACCTTCCGGACTGTCGCGAAATCCCTACCCTTGTCCCACACG
ATTTCTCCTGTTTCTCCGTTTGTTTCGATAAGTGGTCGCTTCCGAATCTCTCCATTGGCCAGTGTAATCT
CGGTCTTGAAAAAATTCATAATATTGCTGTAAAAGAAGTACTTAGCGGTGGCCTTGCCTATTTCCTGCTC
AGACTTTGCGATCATTTTCCTAACATCGTACACTTTATAGTCTCCGTAAACAAATTCAGATTCAAGCTTG
GGATATTTTTTGATAAGTGCAGTGCCTACCACTGCATTCAGGTAGGCATCATGCGCATGGTGGTAATTGT
TGATCTCTCTCACCTTATAAAACTGAAAGTCCTTTCTGAAATCTGAAACCAGCTTAGACTTCAGAGTAAT
AACTTTCACCTCTCGAATCAGTTTGTCATTTTCATCGTACTTGGTGTTCATGCGTGAATCGAGAATTTGG
GCCACGTGCTTGGTGATCTGGCGTGTCTCAACAAGCTGCCTTTTGATGAAGCCGGCTTTATCCAACTCAG
ACAGGCCACCTCGTTCAGCCTTAGTCAGATTATCGAACTTCCGTTGTGTGATCAGTTTGGCGTTCAGCAG
CTGCCGCCAATAATTTTTCATTTTCTTGACAACTTCTTCTGAGGGGACGTTATCACTCTTCCCTCTATTT
TTATCGGATCTTGTCAACACTTTATTATCAATAGAATCATCTTTGAGAAAAGACTGGGGCACGATATGAT
CCACGTCGTAGTCGGAGAGCCGATTGATGTCCAGTTCCTGATCCACGTACATGTCCCTGCCGTTCTGCAG
GTAGTACAGGTAGAGCTTCTCATTCTGAAGCTGGGTGTTTTCAACTGGGTGTTCCTTAAGGATTTGGGAC
CCCAGTTCTTTTATACCCTCTTCAATCCTCTTCATCCTTTCCCTACTGTTCTTCTGTCCCTTCTGGGTAG
TTTGGTTCTCTCGGGCCATCTCGATAACGATATTCTCGGGCTTATGCCTTCCCATTACTTTGACGAGTTC
ATCCACGACCTTAACGGTCTGCAGTATTCCCTTTTTGATAGCTGGGCTACCTGCAAGATTAGCGATGTGC
TCGTGGAGACTGTCCCCCTGGCCAGAAACTTGTGCTTTCTGGATGTCCTCCTTAAAGGTGAGAGAGTCAT
CATGGATCAACTGCATGAAGTTCCGGTTGGCAAATCCATCGGACTTAAGAAAATCCAGGATTGTCTTTCC
ACTCTGCTTGTCTCGGATCCCATTGATCAGTTTTCTTGACAGCCGCCCCCATCCTGTATATCGGCGCCTC
TTGAGCTGTTTCATGACTTTGTCGTCGAAGAGATGAGCGTAAGTTTTCAAGCGTTCTTCAATCATCTCCC
TATCTTCAAACAACGTAAGGGTGAGGACAATGTCCTCAAGAATGTCCTCGTTCTCCTCATTGTCCAGGAA
GTCCTTGTCTTTAATGATTTTCAGGAGATCGTGATACGTTCCCAGGGATGCGTTGAAGCGATCCTCCACT
CCGCTGATTTCAACAGAGTCGAAACATTCAATCTTTTTGAAATAATCTTCTTTGAGCTGTTTCACGGTAA
CTTTCCGGTTCGTCTTGAAGAGGAGGTCCACGATAGCTTTCTTCTGCTCTCCAGACAGGAATGCTGGCTT
TCTCATCCCTTCTGTGACGTATTTGACCTTGGTGAGCTCGTTATAAACTGTGAAGTACTCGTACAGCAGA
GAGTGTTTAGGAAGCACCTTTTCGTTAGGCAGATTTTTATCAAAGTTAGTCATCCTTTCGATGAAGGACT
GGGCAGAGGCCCCCTTATCCACGACTTCCTCGAAGTTCCAGGGAGTGATAGTCTCTTCTGATTTGCGAGT
CATCCACGCGAATCTGGAATTTCCCCGGGCGAGGGGGCCTACATAGTAGGGTATCCGAAATGTGAGGATT
TTCTCAATCTTTTCCCTGTTATCTTTCAAAAAGGGGTAGAAATCCTCTTGCCGCCTGAGGATAGCGTGCA
GTTCGCCCAGGTGAATCTGGTGGGGGATGCTTCCATTGTCGAAAGTGCGCTGTTTGCGCAACAGATCTTC
TCTGTTAAGCTTTACCAGCAGCTCCTCGGTGCCGTCCATTTTTTCCAAGATGGGCTTAATAAATTTGTAA
AATTCCTCCTGGCTTGCTCCGCCGTCAATGTATCCGGCGTAGCCATTTTTAGACTGATCGAAGAAAATTT
CCTTGTACTTCTCAGGCAGTTGCTGTCTGACAAGGGCCTTCAGCAAAGTCAAGTCTTGGTGGTGCTCATC
ATAGCGCTTGATCATACTAGCGCTCAGCGGAGCTTTGGTGATCTCCGTGTTCACTCGCAGAATATCACTC
AGCAGAATGGCGTCTGACAGGTTCTTTGCCGCCAAAAAAAGGTCTGCGTACTGGTCGCCGATCTGGGCCA
GCAGATTGTCGAGATCATCATCGTAGGTGTCTTTGCTCAGTTGAAGCTTGGCATCTTCGGCCAGGTCGAA
GTTAGATTTAAAGTTGGGGGTCAGCCCGAGTGACAGGGCGATAAGATTACCAAACAGGCCGTTCTTCTTC
TCCCCAGGGAGCTGTGCGATGAGGTTTTCGAGCCGCCGGGATTTGGACAGCCTAGCGCTCAGGATTGCTT
TGGCGTCAACTCCGGATGCGTTGATCGGGTTCTCTTCGAAAAGCTGATTGTAAGTCTGAACCAGTTGGAT
AAAGAGTTTGTCGACATCGCTGTTGTCTGGGTTCAGGTCCCCCTCGATGAGGAAGTGTCCCCGAAATTTG
ATCATATGCGCCAGCGCGAGATAGATCAACCGCAAGTCAGCCTTATCAGTACTGTCTACAAGCTTCTTCC
TCAGATGATATATGGTTGGGTACTTTTCATGGTACGCCACCTCGTCCACGATATTGCCAAAGATTGGGTG
GCGCTCGTGCTTTTTATCCTCCTCCACCAAAAAGGACTCCTCCAGCCTATGGAAGAAAGAGTCATCCACC
TTAGCCATCTCATTACTAAAGATCTCCTGCAGGTAGCAGATCCGATTCTTTCTGCGGGTATATCTGCGCC
GTGCTGTTCTTTTGAGCCGCGTGGCTTCGGCCGTCTCCCCGGAGTCGAACAGGAGGGCGCCAATGAGGTT
CTTCTTTATGCTGTGGCGATCGGTATTGCCCAGAACTTTGAATTTTTTGCTCGGCACCTTGTACTCGTCC
GTAATGACGGCCCAGCCGACGCTGTTTGTGCCGATATCGAGCCCAATGGAGTACTTCTTGTCCATTGTAT
CGATAATTGTAAATGTAATTGTAATGTTGTTTGTTGTTTGTTGTTGTTGGTAATTGTTGTAAAAATGAGC
TCTTATACTCGAGCGTGTCCTCTCCAAATGAAATGAACTTCCTTATATAGAGGAAGGGTCTTGCGAAGGA
TAGTGGGATTGTGCGTCATCCCTTACGTCAGTGGAGATGTCACATCAATCCACTTGCTTTGTAGACGTGG
TTGGAACCTCTTCTTTTTCCACGATGCTCCTCGTGGGTGGGGGTCCATCTTTGGGACCACTGTCGGCAGA
GAGATCTTGAATGATAGCCTTTCCTTTATCGCAATGATGGCATTTGTAGGAGCCACCTTCCTTTTCTACT
GTCCTTTCGATGAAGTGACAGATAGCTGGGCAATGGAATCCGAGGAGGTTTCCCGAAATTATCCTTTGTT
GAAAAGTCTCAATAGCCCTTTGATCTTCTGAGACTGTATCTTTGACATTTTTGGAGTAGACCAGAGTGTC
GTGCTCCACCATGTTATCACATCAATCCACTTGCTTTGTAGACGTGGTTGGAACCTCTTCTTTTTCCACG
ATGCTCCTCGTGGGTGGGGGTCCATCTTTGGGACCACTGTCGGCAGAGAGATCTTGAATGATAGCCTTTC
CTTTATCGCAATGATGGCATTTGTAGGAGCCACCTTCCTTTTCTACTGTCCTTTCGATGAAGTGACAGAT
AGCTGGGCAATGGAATCCGAGGAGGTTTCCCGAAATTATCCTTTGTTGAAAAGTCTCAATAGCCCTTTGA
TCTTCTGAGACTGTATCTTTGACATTTTTGGAGTAGACCAGAGTGTCGTGCTCCACCATGTTGACCTCCA
AGCTTGAATTCTTGCAGAGACCTGAGACGTTGATCGGCACGTAAGAGGTTCCAACTTTCACCATAATGAA
ATAAGATCACTACCGGGCGTATTTTTTGAGTTATCGAGATTTTCAGGAGCTAAGGAAGCTAAAATGGAGA
AAAAAATCACTGGATATACCACCGTTGATATATCCCAATGGCATCGTAAAGAACATTTTGAGGCATTTCA
GTCAGTTGCTCAATGTACCTATAACCAGACCGTTCAGCTGGATATTACGGCCTTTTTAAAGACCGTAAAG
AAAAATAAGCACAAGTTTTATCCGGCCTTTATTCACATTCTTGCCCGCCTGATGAATGCTCATCCGGAAT
TCCGTATGGCAATGAAAGACGGTGAGCTGGTGATATGGGATAGTGTTCACCCTTGTTACACCGTTTTCCA
TGAGCAAACTGAAACGTTTTCATCGCTCTGGAGTGAATACCACGACGATTTCCGGCAGTTTCTACACATA
TATTCGCAAGATGTGGCGTGTTACGGTGAAAACCTGGCCTATTTCCCTAAAGGGTTTATTGAGAATATGT
TTTTCGTCTCAGCCAATCCCTGGGTGAGTTTCACCAGTTTTGATTTAAACGTGGCCAATATGGACAACTT
CTTCGCCCCCGTTTTCACCATGGGCAAATATTATACGCAAGGCGACAAGGTGCTGATGCCGCTGGCGATT
CAGGTTCATCATGCCGTCTGTGATGGCTTCCATGTCGGCAGAATGCTTAATGAATTACAACAGTACTGCG
ATGAGTGGCAGGGCGGGGCGTAATCGCGTGGATCCGGCTTACTAAAAGCCAGATAACAGTATGCGTATTT
GCGCGCTGATTTTTGCGGTATAAGAATATATACTGATATGTATACCCGAAGTATGTCAAAAAGAGGTATG
CTATGAAGCAGCGTATTACAGTGACAGTTGACAGCGACAGCTATCAGTTGCTCAAGGCATATATGATGTC
AATATCTCCGGTCTGGTAAGCACAACCATGCAGAATGAAGCCCGTCGTCTGCGTGCCGAACGCTGGAAAG
CGGAAAATCAGGAAGGGATGGCTGAGGTCGCCCGGTTTATTGAAATGAACGGCTCTTTTGCTGACGAGAA
CAGGGGCTGGTGAAATGCAGTTTAAGGTTTACACCTATAAAAGAGAGAGCCGTTATCGTCTGTTTGTGGA
TGTACAGAGTGATATTATTGACACGCCCGGGCGACGGATGGTGATCCCCCTGGCCAGTGCACGTCTGCTG
TCAGATAAAGTCTCCCGTGAACTTTACCCGGTGGTGCATATCGGGGATGAAAGCTGGCGCATGATGACCA
CCGATATGGCCAGTGTGCCGGTTTCCGTTATCGGGGAAGAAGTGGCTGATCTCAGCCACCGCGAAAATGA
CATCAAAAACGCCATTAACCTGATGTTCTGGGGAATATAAATGTCAGGCTCCCTTATACACAGCCAGTCG
GTCTCAGCTTCCATGCTAGAGTCCGCAAAAATCACCAGTCTCTCTCTACAAATCTATCTCTCTCTATTTT
TCTCCAGAATAATGTGTGAGTAGTTCCCAGATAAGGGAATTAGGGTTCTTATAGGGTTTCGCTCATGTGT
TGAGCATATAAGAAACCCTTAGTATGTATTTGTATTTGTAAAATACTTCTATCAATAAAATTTCTAATTC
CTAAAACCAAAATCCAGTGACCTGCAGGCATGCGACGTCGAGCTTAGCTTGAGCTTGGATCAGATTGTCG
TTTCCCGCCTTCAGTTTAAACTATCAGTGTTTGACAGGATATATTGGCGGGTAAACCTAAGAGAAAAGAG
CGTTTATTAGAATAATCGGATATTTAAAAGGGCGTGAAAAGGTTTATCCGTTCGTCCATTTGTATGTGCA
TGCCAACCACAGGGTTCCCCTCGGGATCAAAGTACTTTGATCCAACCCCTCCGCTGCTATAGTGCAGTCG
GCTTCTGACGTTCAGTGCAGCCGTGTTCTGAAAACGACATGTCGCACAAGTCCTAAGTTACGCGACAGGC
TGCCGCCCTGCCCTTTTCCTGGCGTTTTCTTGTCGCGTGTTTTAGTCGCATAAAGTAGAATACTTGCGAC
TAGAACCGGAGACATTACGCCATGAACAAGAGCGCCGCCGCTGGCCTGCTGGGCTATGCCCGCGTCAGCA
CCGACGACCAGGACTTGACCAACCAACGGGCCGAACTGCACGCGGCCGGCTGCACCAAGCTGTTTTCCGA
GAAGATCACCGGCACCAGGCGCGACCGCCCGGAGCTGGCCAGGATGCTTGACCACCTACGCCCTGGCGAC
GTTGTGACAGTGACCAGGCTAGACCGCCTGGCCCGCAGCACCCGCGACCTACTGGACATTGCCGAGCGCA
TCCAGGAGGCCGGCGCGGGCCTGCGTAGCCTGGCAGAGCCGTGGGCCGACACCACCACGCCGGCCGGCCG
CATGGTGTTGACCGTGTTCGCCGGCATTGCCGAGTTCGAGCGTTCCCTAATCATCGACCGCACCCGGAGC
GGGCGCGAGGCCGCCAAGGCCCGAGGCGTGAAGTTTGGCCCCCGCCCTACCCTCACCCCGGCACAGATCG
CGCACGCCCGCGAGCTGATCGACCAGGAAGGCCGCACCGTGAAAGAGGCGGCTGCACTGCTTGGCGTGCA
TCGCTCGACCCTGTACCGCGCACTTGAGCGCAGCGAGGAAGTGACGCCCACCGAGGCCAGGCGGCGCGGT
GCCTTCCGTGAGGACGCATTGACCGAGGCCGACGCCCTGGCGGCCGCCGAGAATGAACGCCAAGAGGAAC
AAGCATGAAACCGCACCAGGACGGCCAGGACGAACCGTTTTTCATTACCGAAGAGATCGAGGCGGAGATG
ATCGCGGCCGGGTACGTGTTCGAGCCGCCCGCGCACGTCTCAACCGTGCGGCTGCATGAAATCCTGGCCG
GTTTGTCTGATGCCAAGCTGGCGGCCTGGCCGGCCAGCTTGGCCGCTGAAGAAACCGAGCGCCGCCGTCT
AAAAAGGTGATGTGTATTTGAGTAAAACAGCTTGCGTCATGCGGTCGCTGCGTATATGATGCGATGAGTA
AATAAACAAATACGCAAGGGGAACGCATGAAGGTTATCGCTGTACTTAACCAGAAAGGCGGGTCAGGCAA
GACGACCATCGCAACCCATCTAGCCCGCGCCCTGCAACTCGCCGGGGCCGATGTTCTGTTAGTCGATTCC
GATCCCCAGGGCAGTGCCCGCGATTGGGCGGCCGTGCGGGAAGATCAACCGCTAACCGTTGTCGGCATCG
ACCGCCCGACGATTGACCGCGACGTGAAGGCCATCGGCCGGCGCGACTTCGTAGTGATCGACGGAGCGCC
CCAGGCGGCGGACTTGGCTGTGTCCGCGATCAAGGCAGCCGACTTCGTGCTGATTCCGGTGCAGCCAAGC
CCTTACGACATATGGGCCACCGCCGACCTGGTGGAGCTGGTTAAGCAGCGCATTGAGGTCACGGATGGAA
GGCTACAAGCGGCCTTTGTCGTGTCGCGGGCGATCAAAGGCACGCGCATCGGCGGTGAGGTTGCCGAGGC
GCTGGCCGGGTACGAGCTGCCCATTCTTGAGTCCCGTATCACGCAGCGCGTGAGCTACCCAGGCACTGCC
GCCGCCGGCACAACCGTTCTTGAATCAGAACCCGAGGGCGACGCTGCCCGCGAGGTCCAGGCGCTGGCCG
CTGAAATTAAATCAAAACTCATTTGAGTTAATGAGGTAAAGAGAAAATGAGCAAAAGCACAAACACGCTA
AGTGCCGGCCGTCCGAGCGCACGCAGCAGCAAGGCTGCAACGTTGGCCAGCCTGGCAGACACGCCAGCCA
TGAAGCGGGTCAACTTTCAGTTGCCGGCGGAGGATCACACCAAGCTGAAGATGTACGCGGTACGCCAAGG
CAAGACCATTACCGAGCTGCTATCTGAATACATCGCGCAGCTACCAGAGTAAATGAGCAAATGAATAAAT
GAGTAGATGAATTTTAGCGGCTAAAGGAGGCGGCATGGAAAATCAAGAACAACCAGGCACCGACGCCGTG
GAATGCCCCATGTGTGGAGGAACGGGCGGTTGGCCAGGCGTAAGCGGCTGGGTTGTCTGCCGGCCCTGCA
ATGGCACTGGAACCCCCAAGCCCGAGGAATCGGCGTGACGGTCGCAAACCATCCGGCCCGGTACAAATCG
GCGCGGCGCTGGGTGATGACCTGGTGGAGAAGTTGAAGGCCGCGCAGGCCGCCCAGCGGCAACGCATCGA
GGCAGAAGCACGCCCCGGTGAATCGTGGCAAGCGGCCGCTGATCGAATCCGCAAAGAATCCCGGCAACCG
CCGGCAGCCGGTGCGCCGTCGATTAGGAAGCCGCCCAAGGGCGACGAGCAACCAGATTTTTTCGTTCCGA
TGCTCTATGACGTGGGCACCCGCGATAGTCGCAGCATCATGGACGTGGCCGTTTTCCGTCTGTCGAAGCG
TGACCGACGAGCTGGCGAGGTGATCCGCTACGAGCTTCCAGACGGGCACGTAGAGGTTTCCGCAGGGCCG
GCCGGCATGGCCAGTGTGTGGGATTACGACCTGGTACTGATGGCGGTTTCCCATCTAACCGAATCCATGA
ACCGATACCGGGAAGGGAAGGGAGACAAGCCCGGCCGCGTGTTCCGTCCACACGTTGCGGACGTACTCAA
GTTCTGCCGGCGAGCCGATGGCGGAAAGCAGAAAGACGACCTGGTAGAAACCTGCATTCGGTTAAACACC
ACGCACGTTGCCATGCAGCGTACGAAGAAGGCCAAGAACGGCCGCCTGGTGACGGTATCCGAGGGTGAAG
CCTTGATTAGCCGCTACAAGATCGTAAAGAGCGAAACCGGGCGGCCGGAGTACATCGAGATCGAGCTAGC
TGATTGGATGTACCGCGAGATCACAGAAGGCAAGAACCCGGACGTGCTGACGGTTCACCCCGATTACTTT
TTGATCGATCCCGGCATCGGCCGTTTTCTCTACCGCCTGGCACGCCGCGCCGCAGGCAAGGCAGAAGCCA
GATGGTTGTTCAAGACGATCTACGAACGCAGTGGCAGCGCCGGAGAGTTCAAGAAGTTCTGTTTCACCGT
GCGCAAGCTGATCGGGTCAAATGACCTGCCGGAGTACGATTTGAAGGAGGAGGCGGGGCAGGCTGGCCCG
ATCCTAGTCATGCGCTACCGCAACCTGATCGAGGGCGAAGCATCCGCCGGTTCCTAATGTACGGAGCAGA
TGCTAGGGCAAATTGCCCTAGCAGGGGAAAAAGGTCGAAAAGGTGTCTTTCCTGTGGATAGCACGTACAT
TGGGAACCCAAAGCCGTACATTGGGAACCGGAACCCGTACATTGGGAACCCAAAGCCGTACATTGGGAAC
CGGTCACACATGTAAGTGACTGATATAAAAGAGAAAAAAGGCGATTTTTCCGCCTAAAACTCTTTAAAAC
TTATTAAAACTCTTAAAACCCGCCTGGCCTGTGCATAACTGTCTGGCCAGCGCACAGCCGAAGAGCTGCA
AAAAGCGCCTACCCTTCGGTCGCTGCGCTCCCTACGCCCCGCCGCTTCGCGTCGGCCTATCGCGGCCGCT
GGCCGCTCAAAAATGGCTGGCCTACGGCCAGGCAATCTACCAGGGCGCGGACAAGCCGCGCCGTCGCCAC
TCGACCGCCGGCGCCCACATCAAGGCACCCTGCCTCGCGCGTTTCGGTGATGACGGTGAAAACCTCTGAC
ACATGCAGCTCCCGGAGACGGTCACAGCTTGTCTGTAAGCGGATGCCGGGAGCAGACAAGCCCGTCAGGG
CGCGTCAGCGGGTGTTGGCGGGTGTCGGGGCGCAGCCATGACCCAGTCACGTAGCGATAGCGGAGTGTAT
ACTGGCTTAACTATGCGGCATCAGAGCAGATTGTACTGAGAGTGCACCATATGCGGTGTGAAATACCGCA
CAGATGCGTAAGGAGAAAATACCGCATCAGGCGCTCTTCCGCTTCCTCGCTCACTGACTCGCTGCGCTCG
GTCGTTCGGCTGCGGCGAGCGGTATCAGCTCACTCAAAGGCGGTAATACGGTTATCCACAGAATCAGGGG
ATAACGCAGGAAAGAACATGTGAGCAAAAGGCCAGCAAAAGGCCAGGAACCGTAAAAAGGCCGCGTTGCT
GGCGTTTTTCCATAGGCTCCGCCCCCCTGACGAGCATCACAAAAATCGACGCTCAAGTCAGAGGTGGCGA
AACCCGACAGGACTATAAAGATACCAGGCGTTTCCCCCTGGAAGCTCCCTCGTGCGCTCTCCTGTTCCGA
CCCTGCCGCTTACCGGATACCTGTCCGCCTTTCTCCCTTCGGGAAGCGTGGCGCTTTCTCATAGCTCACG
CTGTAGGTATCTCAGTTCGGTGTAGGTCGTTCGCTCCAAGCTGGGCTGTGTGCACGAACCCCCCGTTCAG
CCCGACCGCTGCGCCTTATCCGGTAACTATCGTCTTGAGTCCAACCCGGTAAGACACGACTTATCGCCAC
TGGCAGCAGCCACTGGTAACAGGATTAGCAGAGCGAGGTATGTAGGCGGTGCTACAGAGTTCTTGAAGTG
GTGGCCTAACTACGGCTACACTAGAAGGACAGTATTTGGTATCTGCGCTCTGCTGAAGCCAGTTACCTTC
GGAAAAAGAGTTGGTAGCTCTTGATCCGGCAAACAAACCACCGCTGGTAGCGGTGGTTTTTTTGTTTGCA
AGCAGCAGATTACGCGCAGAAAAAAAGGATCTCAAGAAGATCCTTTGATCTTTTCTACGGGGTCTGACGC
TCAGTGGAACGAAAACTCACGTTAAGGGATTTTGGTCATGCATGATATATCTCCCAATTTGTGTAGGGCT
TATTATGCACGCTTAAAAATAATAAAAGCAGACTTGACCTGATAGTTTGGCTGTGAGCAATTATGTGCTT
AGTGCATCTAATCGCTTGAGTTAACGCCGGCGAAGCGGCGTCGGCTTGAACGAATTTCTAGCTAGACATT
ATTTGCCGACTACCTTGGTGATCTCGCCTTTCACGTAGTGGACAAATTCTTCCAACTGATCTGCGCGCGA
GGCCAAGCGATCTTCTTCTTGTCCAAGATAAGCCTGTCTAGCTTCAAGTATGACGGGCTGATACTGGGCC
GGCAGGCGCTCCATTGCCCAGTCGGCAGCGACATCCTTCGGCGCGATTTTGCCGGTTACTGCGCTGTACC
AAATGCGGGACAACGTAAGCACTACATTTCGCTCATCGCCAGCCCAGTCGGGCGGCGAGTTCCATAGCGT
TAAGGTTTCATTTAGCGCCTCAAATAGATCCTGTTCAGGAACCGGATCAAAGAGTTCCTCCGCCGCTGGA
CCTACCAAGGCAACGCTATGTTCTCTTGCTTTTGTCAGCAAGATAGCCAGATCAATGTCGATCGTGGCTG
GCTCGAAGATACCTGCAAGAATGTCATTGCGCTGCCATTCTCCAAATTGCAGTTCGCGCTTAGCTGGATA
ACGCCACGGAATGATGTCGTCGTGCACAACAATGGTGACTTCTACAGCGCGGAGAATCTCGCTCTCTCCA
GGGGAAGCCGAAGTTTCCAAAAGGTCGTTGATCAAAGCTCGCCGCGTTGTTTCATCAAGCCTTACGGTCA
CCGTAACCAGCAAATCAATATCACTGTGTGGCTTCAGGCCGCCATCCACTGCGGAGCCGTACAAATGTAC
GGCCAGCAACGTCGGTTCGAGATGGCGCTCGATGACGCCAACTACCTCTGATAGTTGAGTCGATACTTCG
GCGATCACCGCTTCCCCCATGATGTTTAACTTTGTTTTAGGGCGACTGCCCTGCTGCGTAACATCGTTGC
TGCTCCATAACATCAAACATCGACCCACGGCGTAACGCGCTTGCTGCTTGGATGCCCGAGGCATAGACTG
TACCCCAAAAAAACATGTCATAACAAGAAGCCATGAAAACCGCCACTGCGCCGTTACCACCGCTGCGTTC
GGTCAAGGTTCTGGACCAGTTGCGTGACGGCAGTTACGCTACTTGCATTACAGCTTACGAACCGAACGAG
GC
