>Addgene plasmid #79441 | pDGE2 | addgene partial sequence | sequence record 153873 | NOS-F 5'-GCGTTCAAAAGTCGCCTAAG-3'
AATATTTCTTGTCAAAAATGCTCCACTGACGTTCCATAAATTCCCCTCGGTATCCAATTAGAGTCTCATA
TTCACTCTCAACTCGATCGAGGGGATCTACCATGAGCCCAGAACGACGCCCGGCCGACATCCGCCGTGCC
ACCGAGGCGGACATGCCGGCGGTCTGCACCATCGTCAACCACTACATCGAGACAAGCACGGTCAACTTCC
GTACCGAGCCGCAGGAACCGCAGGAGTGGACGGACGACCTCGTCCGTCTGCGGGAGCGCTATCCCTGGCT
CGTCGCCGAGGTGGACGGCGAGGTCGCCGGCATCGCCTACGCGGGTCCCTGGAAGGCACGCAACGCCTAC
GACTGGACGGCCGAGTCGACCGTGTACGTCTCCCCCCGCCACCAGCGGACGGGACTGGGCTCCACGCTCT
ACACCCACCTGCTGAAGTCCCTGGAGGCACAGGGCTTCAAGAGCGTGGTCGCTGTCATCGGGCTGCCCAA
CGACCCGAGCGTGCGCATGCACGAGGCGCTCGGATATGCCCCCCGCGGCATGCTGCGGGCGGCCGGCTTC
AAGCACGGGAACTGGCATGACGTGGGTTTCTGGCAGCTGGACTTCAGCCTGCCGGTGCCGCCCCGTCCGG
TCCTGCCCGTCACCGAAATCTGATGACCCCTAGAGTCAAGCAGATCGTTCAAACATTTGGCAATAAAGTT
TCTTAAGATTGAATCCTGTTGCCGGTCTTGCGATGATTATCATATAATTTCTGTTGAATTACGTTAAGCA
TGTAATAATTAACATGTAATGCATGACGTTATTTATGAGATGGGTTTTTATGATTAGAGTCCCGCAATTA
TACATTTAATACGCGATAGAAAACAAAATATAGCGCGCAAACTAGGATAAATTATCGCGCGCGGTGTCAT
CTATGTTACTAGATCGGAATTCCGCAATGTGTTATTAAGTTGTCTAAGCGTCAATTTGTTTACACCACAA
TATATCCTGCCACCAGCCAGCCAACAGCTCCCCGA
