>Addgene plasmid #79441 | pDGE2 | addgene partial sequence | sequence record 153874 | CAT-R 5'-GCAACTGACTGAAATGCCTC-3'
GCCATTGGGATATATCAACGGTGGTATATCCAGTGATTTTTTTCTCCATTTTAGCTTCCTTAGCTCCTGA
AAATCTCGATAACTCAAAAAATACGCCCGGTAGTGATCTTATTTCATTATGGTGAAAGTTGGAACCTCTT
ACGTGCCGATCAACGTCTCAGGTCTCTGCAAGAATTCAAGCTTGGAGGTCAACATGGTGGAGCACGACAC
TCTGGTCTACTCCAAAAATGTCAAAGATACAGTCTCAGAAGATCAAAGGGCTATTGAGACTTTTCAACAA
AGGATAATTTCGGGAAACCTCCTCGGATTCCATTGCCCAGCTATCTGTCACTTCATCGAAAGGACAGTAG
AAAAGGAAGGTGGCTCCTACAAATGCCATCATTGCGATAAAGGAAAGGCTATCATTCAAGATCTCTCTGC
CGACAGTGGTCCCAAAGATGGACCCCCACCCACGAGGAGCATCGTGGAAAAAGAAGAGGTTCCAACCACG
TCTACAAAGCAAGTGGATTGATGTGATAACATGGTGGAGCACGACACTCTGGTCTACTCCAAAAATGTCA
AAGATACAGTCTCAGAAGATCAAAGGGCTATTGAGACTTTTCAACAAAGGATAATTTCGGGAAACCTCCT
CGGATTCCATTGCCCAGCTATCTGTCACTTCATCGAAAGGACAGTAGAAAAGGAAGGTGGCTCCTACAAA
TGCCATCATTGCGATAAAGGAAAGGCTATCATTCAAGATCTCTCTGCCGACAGTGGTCCCAAAGATGGAC
CCCCACCCACGAGGAGCATCGTGGAAAAAGAAGAGGTTCCAACCACGTCTACAAAGCAAGTGGATTGATG
TGACATCTCCACTGACGTAAGGGATGACGCACAATCCCACTATCCTTCGCAAGACCCTTCCTCTATATAA
GGAAGTTCATTTCATTTGGAGAGGACACGCTCGAGTATAAGAGCTCATTTTTACAACAATTACCAACAA
